Addgene plasmid #54182: mEmerald-Migfilin-N-16
Purpose: Localization: Focal Adhesions, Excitation: 487, Emission: 509
Depositing lab: Michael Davidson.
Backbone
  Vector backbone: mEmerald-N1
  Backbone size w/o insert (bp): 4750
  Vector type: Mammalian Expression
  Selectable markers: Neomycin (select with G418)
Growth in bacteria
  Bacterial resistance: Kanamycin, 50 μg/mL
  Growth temperature: 37°C
  Growth strain: DH5alpha
  Copy number: High Copy
Gene/Insert
  Gene/Insert name: Migfilin (alt name: AAH19895.1)
  Species: H. sapiens (human)
  Mutation: H187Y
  Entrez Gene: FBLIM1 (a.k.a. CAL, FBLP-1, FBLP1)
  Promoter: CMV
  Tag / fusion protein: mEmerald (C terminal on backbone)
  Cloning method: Unknown
  Sequencing primers: 5′ CMV-F; 3′ SV40pA-R
Terms and licenses: Academic/Nonprofit Terms; Industry Terms
Depositor comments: . Excitation = 487; Emission = 509. Localization data: Focal Adhesions
How to cite: mEmerald-Migfilin-N-16 was a gift from Michael Davidson (Addgene plasmid # 54182 ; http://n2t.net/addgene:54182 ; RRID:Addgene_54182)
