[The description below was written by a language model from this plasmid's Addgene catalogue record and pLannotate feature annotations shown in this document.]
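Description:
mEmerald-Migfilin-N-16 is a mammalian expression plasmid built on the mEmerald-N1 backbone, a Clontech N1-style vector in which the gene of interest sits upstream of the fluorescent protein. It encodes human migfilin (FBLIM1, also called FBLP-1 or CAL) fused at its C terminus to mEmerald, a bright, monomeric, mammalian codon-optimized GFP variant with recorded excitation and emission maxima of 487 and 509 nm. The record notes an H187Y substitution in the migfilin sequence. Transcription is driven by the human cytomegalovirus immediate early enhancer and promoter, and the message is terminated by the SV40 polyadenylation signal. In the annotated sequence a short gap separates the FBLIM1 and mEmerald reading frames, consistent with a linker; the "16" in the name probably refers to its length in amino acids, though the record does not say so.

The plasmid replicates in E. coli at high copy from a pUC-type ColE1 origin and also carries an f1 origin for single-stranded DNA production. A single Tn5 aminoglycoside phosphotransferase gene serves both hosts. A bacterial bla-type promoter drives it for kanamycin selection. The SV40 enhancer/early promoter, paired with the HSV TK polyadenylation signal, drives it for G418 selection of stable mammalian transfectants. The small large T antigen, ble and bGH fragments in the feature table are most likely residual backbone sequence or annotation artefacts rather than functional elements.

Migfilin links cell–matrix adhesion proteins to filamin-containing actin filaments and helps regulate integrin activation. The fusion is recorded as localizing to focal adhesions, making it a green marker for imaging these structures in cells.
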