Features (pLannotate 1.2.2; 16 found; start..end, strand, type, name):
      1..304     +  enhancer       CMV enhancer: human cytomegalovirus immediate early enhancer
    305..508     +  promoter       CMV promoter: human cytomegalovirus (CMV) immediate early promoter
    531..558     +  misc_feature   MCS (fragment): multiple cloning site
    565..1683    +  CDS            FBLIM1: FBLI1_HUMAN - Also known as FBLP1. Experimental evidence at protein level: Swiss-Prot protein existence level 1. Serves as an anchoring site for cell-ECM adhesion proteins and filamin-containing actin filaments. Is implicated in cell shape modulation (spreading) and motility. May participate in the regulation of filamin-mediated cross-linking and stabilization of actin filaments. May also regulate the assembly of filamin-containing signaling complexes that control actin assembly. Promotes dissociation of FLNA from ITGB3 and ITGB7. Promotes activation of integrins and regulates integrin-mediate
   1732..2451    +  CDS            mEmerald: brightly fluorescent monomeric variant of GFP mammalian codon-optimized
   2467..2550    +  CDS            large T antigen (fragment): large T antigen from SV40 (simian virus 40)
   2573..2694    +  polyA_signal   SV40 poly(A) signal: SV40 polyadenylation signal
   2728..3156    -  rep_origin     f1 ori (sequence partly withheld): f1 bacteriophage origin of replication; arrow indicates direction of (+) strand synthesis
   3183..3287    +  promoter       AmpR promoter: bla
   3289..3646    +  promoter       SV40 promoter: SV40 enhancer and early promoter
   3681..4475    +  CDS            NeoR/KanR: aminoglycoside phosphotransferase from Tn5; aph(3')-II (or nptII); confers resistance to neomycin, kanamycin, and G418 (Geneticin®)
   4496..4648    +  CDS            ble (fragment): BLE_KLEPN - Experimental evidence at protein level: Swiss-Prot protein existence level 1. Binding protein with a strong affinity to the bleomycin family of antibiotics. Binds to CL990; an antimitotic-antibiotic compound. From Klebsiella pneumoniae.
   4707..4754    +  polyA_signal   HSV TK poly(A) signal: herpes simplex virus thymidine kinase polyadenylation signal (Cole and Stacy, 1985)
   4845..4861    -  polyA_signal   bGH poly(A) signal (fragment): bovine growth hormone polyadenylation signal
   5083..5671    +  rep_origin     ori: high-copy-number ColE1/pMB1/pBR322/pUC origin of replication
   5786..5845    +  enhancer       CMV enhancer (fragment): human cytomegalovirus immediate early enhancer
>Addgene plasmid #54182 | mEmerald-Migfilin-N-16 | addgene full sequence | sequence record 365707 | Addgene NGS Result
CGTTACATAACTTACGGTAAATGGCCCGCCTGGCTGACCGCCCAACGACCCCCGCCCATTGACGTCAATA
ATGACGTATGTTCCCATAGTAACGCCAATAGGGACTTTCCATTGACGTCAATGGGTGGAGTATTTACGGT
AAACTGCCCACTTGGCAGTACATCAAGTGTATCATATGCCAAGTACGCCCCCTATTGACGTCAATGACGG
TAAATGGCCCGCCTGGCATTATGCCCAGTACATGACCTTATGGGACTTTCCTACTTGGCAGTACATCTAC
GTATTAGTCATCGCTATTACCATGGTGATGCGGTTTTGGCAGTACATCAATGGGCGTGGATAGCGGTTTG
ACTCACGGGGATTTCCAAGTCTCCACCCCATTGACGTCAATGGGAGTTTGTTTTGGCACCAAAATCAACG
GGACTTTCCAAAATGTCGTAACAACTCCGCCCCATTGACGCAAATGGGCGGTAGGCGTGTACGGTGGGAG
GTCTATATAAGCAGAGCTGGTTTAGTGAACCGTCAGATCCGCTAGCGCTACCGGACTCAGATCTCGAGAC
CGCCATGGCCTCAAAGCCTGAGAAGAGGGTGGCATCGTCTGTCTTTATCACCCTGGCACCCCCGCGCCGC
GATGTGGCCGTGGCGGAGGAAGTGAGGCAGGCAGTTTGTGAGGCCCGGCGTGGCCGCCCCTGGGAGGCTC
CTGCCCCCATGAAGACACCCGAGGCTGGCTTGGCGGGGAGGCCCAGCCCCTGGACAACCCCTGGCAGAGC
TGCAGCCACAGTGCCGGCTGCACCTATGCAGCTCTTCAATGGAGGATGCCCACCCCCTCCTCCTGTCCTG
GATGGTGAGGACGTGCTTCCTGACCTGGACCTCCTCCCACCCCCTCCACCGCCCCCTCCAGTGCTTCTGC
CTTCTGAAGAGGAGGCTCCTGCTCCAATGGGGGCCTCACTCATTGCAGACTTAGAGCAGCTGCACCTGTC
CCCGCCCCCGCCCCCACCACAGGCCCCAGCGGAGGGACCTTCAGTCCAGCCCGGTCCCCTCAGGCCCATG
GAGGAAGAGCTGCCACCTCCCCCGGCAGAACCTGTTGAGAAAGGGGCATCCACAGACATCTGTGCCTTCT
GCTACAAGACCGTGTTCCCCCGAGAGCTGGCTGTGGAGGCCATGAAGAGGCAGTACCATGCCCAGTGCTT
CACGTGCCGCACCTGCCGCCGCCAGCTGGCTGGGCAGAGCTTCTACCAGAAGGATGGGCGACCCCTCTGC
GAACCCTGCTACCAGGACACACTGGAGAGGTGCGGCAAGTGTGGCGAGGTGGTCCGGGACCACATCATCA
GGGCCCTGGGCCAGGCCTTCCACCCCTCCTGCTTCACGTGTGTGACCTGCGCCCGGTGCATTGGGGATGA
GAGCTTTGCCCTGGGCAGCCAGAACGAGGTGTACTGCCTGGACGACTTCTACAGGAAATTCGCCCCCGTC
TGCAGCATCTGTGAAAATCCCATCATCCCTCGGGATGGGAAAGATGCCTTCAAAATCGAATGCATGGGAA
GAAACTTCCATGAAAATTGCTACAGGTGTGAGGACTGCAGGATCCTCCTGTCTGTCGAGCCCACGGACCA
AGGCTGCTACCCCCTGAACAACCATCTCTTCTGCAAGCCATGCCATGTGAAGCGGAGTGCTGCGGGGTGC
TGCGCATCCGGGGGTGCGTCAGGCGGCAGCGGATCTGGACCGGTCGCCACCATGGTGAGCAAGGGCGAGG
AGCTGTTCACCGGGGTGGTGCCCATCCTGGTCGAGCTGGACGGCGACGTAAACGGCCACAAGTTCAGCGT
GTCCGGCGAGGGCGAGGGCGATGCCACCTACGGCAAGCTGACCCTGAAGTTCATCTGCACCACCGGCAAG
CTGCCCGTGCCCTGGCCCACCCTCGTGACCACCTTGACCTACGGCGTGCAGTGCTTCGCCCGCTACCCCG
ACCACATGAAGCAGCACGACTTCTTCAAGTCCGCCATGCCCGAAGGCTACGTCCAGGAGCGCACCATCTT
CTTCAAGGACGACGGCAACTACAAGACCCGCGCCGAGGTGAAGTTCGAGGGCGACACCCTGGTGAACCGC
ATCGAGCTGAAGGGCATCGACTTCAAGGAGGACGGCAACATCCTGGGGCACAAGCTGGAGTACAACTACA
ACAGCCACAAGGTCTATATCACCGCCGACAAGCAGAAGAACGGCATCAAGGTGAACTTCAAGACCCGCCA
CAACATCGAGGACGGCAGCGTGCAGCTCGCCGACCACTACCAGCAGAACACCCCCATCGGCGACGGCCCC
GTGCTGCTGCCCGACAACCACTACCTGAGCACCCAGTCCAAGCTGAGCAAAGACCCCAACGAGAAGCGCG
ATCACATGGTCCTGCTGGAGTTCGTGACCGCCGCCGGGATCACTCTCGGCATGGACGAGCTGTACAAGTA
AGCGGCCGCGACTCTAGATCATAATCAGCCATACCACATTTGTAGAGGTTTTACTTGCTTTAAAAAACCT
CCCACACCTCCCCCTGAACCTGAAACATAAAATGAATGCAATTGTTGTTGTTAACTTGTTTATTGCAGCT
TATAATGGTTACAAATAAAGCAATAGCATCACAAATTTCACAAATAAAGCATTTTTTTCACTGCATTCTA
GTTGTGGTTTGTCCAAACTCATCAATGTATCTTAAGGCGTAAATTGTAAGCGTTAATATTTTGTTAAAAT
TCGCGTTAAATTTTTGTTAAATCAGCTCATTTTTTAACCAATAGGCCGAAATCGGCAAAATCCCTTATAA
ATCAAAAGAATAGACCGAGATAGGGT
[37 nt withheld, positions 2827-2863]
AAAGAACGTGGACTCCAACGTCAAAGG
[49 nt withheld, positions 2891-2939]
T
[91 nt withheld, positions 2941-3031]
G
[124 nt withheld, positions 3033-3156]
CAGGTGGCACTTTTCGGGGAAATGTGCGCGGAACCCCTATTTGTTTATTTTTCTAAATACATTCAAATAT
GTATCCGCTCATGAGACAATAACCCTGATAAATGCTTCAATAATATTGAAAAAGGAAGAGTCCTGAGGCG
GAAAGAACCAGCTGTGGAATGTGTGTCAGTTAGGGTGTGGAAAGTCCCCAGGCTCCCCAGCAGGCAGAAG
TATGCAAAGCATGCATCTCAATTAGTCAGCAACCAGGTGTGGAAAGTCCCCAGGCTCCCCAGCAGGCAGA
AGTATGCAAAGCATGCATCTCAATTAGTCAGCAACCATAGTCCCGCCCCTAACTCCGCCCATCCCGCCCC
TAACTCCGCCCAGTTCCGCCCATTCTCCGCCCCATGGCTGACTAATTTTTTTTATTTATGCAGAGGCCGA
GGCCGCCTCGGCCTCTGAGCTATTCCAGAAGTAGTGAGGAGGCTTTTTTGGAGGCCTAGGCTTTTGCAAA
GATCGATCAAGAGACAGGATGAGGATCGTTTCGCATGATTGAACAAGATGGATTGCACGCAGGTTCTCCG
GCCGCTTGGGTGGAGAGGCTATTCGGCTATGACTGGGCACAACAGACAATCGGCTGCTCTGATGCCGCCG
TGTTCCGGCTGTCAGCGCAGGGGCGCCCGGTTCTTTTTGTCAAGACCGACCTGTCCGGTGCCCTGAATGA
ACTGCAAGACGAGGCAGCGCGGCTATCGTGGCTGGCCACGACGGGCGTTCCTTGCGCAGCTGTGCTCGAC
GTTGTCACTGAAGCGGGAAGGGACTGGCTGCTATTGGGCGAAGTGCCGGGGCAGGATCTCCTGTCATCTC
ACCTTGCTCCTGCCGAGAAAGTATCCATCATGGCTGATGCAATGCGGCGGCTGCATACGCTTGATCCGGC
TACCTGCCCATTCGACCACCAAGCGAAACATCGCATCGAGCGAGCACGTACTCGGATGGAAGCCGGTCTT
GTCGATCAGGATGATCTGGACGAAGAGCATCAGGGGCTCGCGCCAGCCGAACTGTTCGCCAGGCTCAAGG
CGAGCATGCCCGACGGCGAGGATCTCGTCGTGACCCATGGCGATGCCTGCTTGCCGAATATCATGGTGGA
AAATGGCCGCTTTTCTGGATTCATCGACTGTGGCCGGCTGGGTGTGGCGGACCGCTATCAGGACATAGCG
TTGGCTACCCGTGATATTGCTGAAGAGCTTGGCGGCGAATGGGCTGACCGCTTCCTCGTGCTTTACGGTA
TCGCCGCTCCCGATTCGCAGCGCATCGCCTTCTATCGCCTTCTTGACGAGTTCTTCTGAGCGGGACTCTG
GGGTTCGAAATGACCGACCAAGCGACGCCCAACCTGCCATCACGAGATTTCGATTCCACCGCCGCCTTCT
ATGAAAGGTTGGGCTTCGGAATCGTTTTCCGGGACGCCGGCTGGATGATCCTCCAGCGCGGGGATCTCAT
GCTGGAGTTCTTCGCCCACCCTAGGGGGAGGCTAACTGAAACACGGAAGGAGACAATACCGGAAGGAACC
CGCGCTATGACGGCAATAAAAAGACAGAATAAAACGCACGGTGTTGGGTCGTTTGTTCATAAACGCGGGG
TTCGGTCCCAGGGCTGGCACTCTGTCGATACCCCACCGAGACCCCATTGGGGCCAATACGCCCGCGTTTC
TTCCTTTTCCCCACCCCACCCCCCAAGTTCGGGTGAAGGCCCAGGGCTCGCAGCCAACGTCGGGGCGGCA
GGCCCTGCCATAGCCTCAGGTTACTCATATATACTTTAGATTGATTTAAAACTTCATTTTTAATTTAAAA
GGATCTAGGTGAAGATCCTTTTTGATAATCTCATGACCAAAATCCCTTAACGTGAGTTTTCGTTCCACTG
AGCGTCAGACCCCGTAGAAAAGATCAAAGGATCTTCTTGAGATCCTTTTTTTCTGCGCGTAATCTGCTGC
TTGCAAACAAAAAAACCACCGCTACCAGCGGTGGTTTGTTTGCCGGATCAAGAGCTACCAACTCTTTTTC
CGAAGGTAACTGGCTTCAGCAGAGCGCAGATACCAAATACTGTTCTTCTAGTGTAGCCGTAGTTAGGCCA
CCACTTCAAGAACTCTGTAGCACCGCCTACATACCTCGCTCTGCTAATCCTGTTACCAGTGGCTGCTGCC
AGTGGCGATAAGTCGTGTCTTACCGGGTTGGACTCAAGACGATAGTTACCGGATAAGGCGCAGCGGTCGG
GCTGAACGGGGGGTTCGTGCACACAGCCCAGCTTGGAGCGAACGACCTACACCGAACTGAGATACCTACA
GCGTGAGCTATGAGAAAGCGCCACGCTTCCCGAAGGGAGAAAGGCGGACAGGTATCCGGTAAGCGGCAGG
GTCGGAACAGGAGAGCGCACGAGGGAGCTTCCAGGGGGAAACGCCTGGTATCTTTATAGTCCTGTCGGGT
TTCGCCACCTCTGACTTGAGCGTCGATTTTTGTGATGCTCGTCAGGGGGGCGGAGCCTATGGAAAAACGC
CAGCAACGCGGCCTTTTTACGGTTCCTGGCCTTTTGCTGGCCTTTTGCTCACATGTTCTTTCCTGCGTTA
TCCCCTGATTCTGTGGATAACCGTATTACCGCCATGCATTAGTTATTAATAGTAATCAATTACGGGGTCA
TTAGTTCATAGCCCATATATGGAGTTCCG
