>Addgene plasmid #54182 | mEmerald-Migfilin-N-16 | depositor partial sequence | sequence record 84333 | insert sequence
GATCCGCTAGCGCTACCGGACTCAGATCTCGAGACCGCCATGGCCTCAAAGCCTGAGAAGAGGGTGGCAT
CGTCTGTCTTTATCACCCTGGCACCCCCGCGCCGCGATGTGGCCGTGGCGGAGGAAGTGAGGCAGGCAGT
TTGTGAGGCCCGGCGTGGCCGCCCCTGGGAGGCTCCTGCCCCCATGAAGACACCCGAGGCTGGCTTGGCG
GGGAGGCCCAGCCCCTGGACAACCCCTGGCAGAGCTGCAGCCACAGTGCCGGCTGCACCTATGCAGCTCT
TCAATGGAGGATGCCCACCCCCTCCTCCTGTCCTGGATGGTGAGGACGTGCTTCCTGACCTGGACCTCCT
CCCACCCCCTCCACCGCCCCCTCCAGTGCTTCTGCCTTCTGAAGAGGAGGCTCCTGCTCCAATGGGGGCC
TCACTCATTGCAGACTTAGAGCAGCTGCACCTGTCCCCGCCCCCGCCCCCACCACAGGCCCCAGCGGAGG
GACCTTCAGTCCAGCCCGGTCCCCTCAGGCCCATGGAGGAAGAGCTGCCACCTCCCCCGGCAGAACCTGT
TGAGAAAGGGGCATCCACAGACATCTGTGCCTTCTGCTACAAGACCGTGTTCCCCCGAGAGCTGGCTGTG
GAGGCCATGAAGAGGCAGTACCATGCCCAGTGCTTCACGTGCCGCACCTGCCGCCGCCAGCTGGCTGGGC
AGAGCTTCTACCAGAAGGATGGGCGACCCCTCTGCGAACCCTGCTACCAGGACACACTGGAGAGGTGCGG
CAAGTGTGGCGAGGTGGTCCGGGACCACATCATCAGGGCCCTGGGCCAGGCCTTCCACCCCTCCTGCTTC
ACGTGTGTGACCTGCGCCCGGTGCATTGGGGATGAGAGCTTTGCCCTGGGCAGCCAGAACGAGGTGTACT
GCCTGGACGACTTCTACAGGAAATTCGCCCCCGTCTGCAGCATCTGTGAAAATCCCATCATCCCTCGGGA
TGGGAAAGATGCCTTCAAAATCGAATGCATGGGAAGAAACTTCCATGAAAATTGCTACAGGTGTGAGGAC
TGCAGGATCCTCCTGTCTGTCGAGCCCACGGACCAAGGCTGCTACCCCCTGAACAACCATCTCTTCTGCA
AGCCATGCCATGTGAAGCGGAGTGCTGCGGGGTGCTGCGCATCCGGGGGTGCGTCAGGCGGCAGCGGATC
TGGACCGGTCGCCACCATGGTGAGCAAGGGCGAGGAGCTGTTCACCGGGGTGGTGCCCATCCTGGTCGAG
CTGGACGGCGACGTAAACGGCCACAAGTTCAGCGTGTCCGGCGAGGGCGAGGGCGATGCCACCTACGGCA
AGCTGACCCTGAAGTTCATCTGCACCACCGGCAAGCTGCCCGTGCCCTGGCCCACCCTCGTGACCACCTT
GACCTACGGCGTGCAGTGCTTCGCCCGCTACCCCGACCACATGAAGCAGCACGACTTCTTCAAGTCCGCC
ATGCCCGAAGGCTACGTCCAGGAGCGCACCATCTTCTTCAAGGACGACGGCAACTACAAGACCCGCGCCG
AGGTGAAGTTCGAGGGCGACACCCTGGTGAACCGCATCGAGCTGAAGGGCATCGACTTCAAGGAGGACGG
CAACATCCTGGGGCACAAGCTGGAGTACAACTACAACAGCCACAAGGTCTATATCACCGCCGACAAGCAG
AAGAACGGCATCAAGGTGAACTTCAAGACCCGCCACAACATCGAGGACGGCAGCGTGCAGCTCGCCGACC
ACTACCAGCAGAACACCCCCATCGGCGACGGCCCCGTGCTGCTGCCCGACAACCACTACCTGAGCACCCA
GTCCAAGCTGAGCAAAGACCCCAACGAGAAGCGCGATCACATGGTCCTGCTGGAGTTCGTGACCGCCGCC
GGGATCACTCTCGGCATGGACGAGCTGTACAAGTAAGCGGCCGCGACTCTAGATCATAATCAGCCATACC
ACATT
