>Addgene plasmid #54182 | mEmerald-Migfilin-N-16 | addgene partial sequence | sequence record 93160 | EGFP-N 5'-CGTCGCCGTCCAGCTCGACCAG-3'
CCTTGCTCACCATGGTGGCGACCGGTCCAGATCCGCTGCCGCCTGACGCACCCCCGGATGCGCAGCACCC
CGCAGCACTCCGCTTCACATGGCATGGCTTGCAGAAGAGATGGTTGTTCAGGGGGTAGCAGCCTTGGTCC
GTGGGCTCGACAGACAGGAGGATCCTGCAGTCCTCACACCTGTAGCAATTTTCATGGAAGTTTCTTCCCA
TGCATTCGATTTTGAAGGCATCTTTCCCATCCCGAGGGATGATGGGATTTTCACAGATGCTGCAGACGGG
GGCGAATTTCCTGTAGAAGTCGTCCAGGCAGTACACCTCGTTCTGGCTGCCCAGGGCAAAGCTCTCATCC
CCAATGCACCGGGCGCAGGTCACACACGTGAAGCAGGAGGGGTGGAAGGCCTGGCCCAGGGCCCTGATGA
TGTGGTCCCGGACCACCTCGCCACACTTGCCGCACCTCTCCAGTGTGTCCTGGTAGCAGGGTTCGCAGAG
GGGTCGCCCATCCTTCTGGTAGAAGCTCTGCCCAGCCAGCTGGCGGCGGCAGGTGCGGCACGTGAAGCAC
TGGGCATGGTACTGCCTCTTCATGGCCTCCACAGCCAGCTCTCGGGGGAACACGGTCTTGTAGCAGAAGG
CACAGATGTCTGTGGATGCCCCTTTCTCAACAGGTTCTGCCGGGGGAGGTGGCAGCTCTTCCTCCATGGG
CCTGAGGGGACCGGGCTGGACTGAAGGTCCCTCCGCTGGGGCCTGTGGTGGGGGCGGGGGCGGGGACAGG
TGCAGCTGCTCTAAGTCTGCAATGAGTGAGGCCCCCATTGGAGCAGGAGCCTCCTCTTCAGA
